Addgene plasmid #147195: pT7-V5-SBP-C1-HsUpf1-del296-926_P
Purpose: Mammalian Expression of HsUpf1-del296-926
Depositing lab: Elisa Izaurralde. Depositing organization: Max Planck Institute for Developmental Biology.
Backbone
  Vector backbone: Unknown
  Vector type: Mammalian Expression
Growth in bacteria
  Bacterial resistance: Kanamycin, 50 μg/mL
  Growth temperature: 37°C
  Growth strain: DH5alpha
  Copy number: High Copy
Gene/Insert
  Gene/Insert name: HsUpf1-del296-926
  Species: H. sapiens (human)
  Mutation: 4 non silent mutations A69S, E167G, K282R and T1124M compared to te sequence given by UniProt.:Q92900-1.
  Entrez Gene: UPF1 (a.k.a. HUPF1, NORF1, RENT1, UTF, pNORF1, smg-2)
  Cloning method: Unknown
Terms and licenses: Academic/Nonprofit Terms; Industry Terms: Not Available to Industry
Depositor comments: Plasmids from this collection were made available to the research community and donated after the lab closed. Please note that the sequence provided by the depositing laboratory may be theoretical/predicted or based on Sanger sequencing results. There may be discrepancies between sequencing results obtained by Addgene and the depositor sequence. If an Addgene verified sequence is not available, please contact before placing your order to request that our lab fully sequence the plasmid.
How to cite: pT7-V5-SBP-C1-HsUpf1-del296-926_P was a gift from Elisa Izaurralde (Addgene plasmid # 147195 ; http://n2t.net/addgene:147195 ; RRID:Addgene_147195)
