[The description below was written by a language model from this plasmid's Addgene catalogue record and pLannotate feature annotations shown in this document.]
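Description:
pT7-V5-SBP-C1-HsUpf1-del296-926_P is a mammalian expression plasmid of about 5.7 kb encoding an internally deleted form of human UPF1, the RNA helicase and ATPase at the centre of nonsense-mediated mRNA decay. The catalogue lists the backbone as unknown. The annotated layout is nonetheless that of a C1-type vector, with tags upstream of the insert and a residual multiple cloning site downstream. A high-copy ColE1/pUC origin supports propagation in E. coli, and an f1 origin is also present. A single NeoR/KanR gene is preceded by both the bacterial AmpR (bla) promoter and the SV40 early promoter and followed by an HSV TK polyadenylation signal. It therefore gives kanamycin resistance in bacteria and could allow G418 selection in mammalian cells.

The expression cassette is driven by the CMV immediate-early enhancer and promoter. A T7 promoter lies just downstream, which would also permit transcription by T7 RNA polymerase. The open reading frame begins with a V5 epitope tag and a streptavidin-binding peptide (SBP), fused N-terminally to the UPF1 coding sequence, and the cassette ends with an SV40 poly(A) signal. The insert appears as two abutting UPF1 fragments, consistent with removal of residues 296–926. The annotation tool matched them to the Drosophila orthologue, but the record identifies the insert as human. The depositor notes four amino-acid differences from the UniProt reference: A69S, E167G, K282R and T1124M. Short hits to an HIV-1 LTR, SV40 large T antigen, ble and the bGH poly(A) signal are small fragments and probably vector remnants or annotation artefacts.

The record gives the purpose only as mammalian expression of this deletion mutant. The V5 and SBP tags would suit immunodetection and streptavidin-based pulldown of the protein.
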