Features (pLannotate 1.2.2; 20 found; start..end, strand, type, name):
      1..304     +  enhancer       CMV enhancer: human cytomegalovirus immediate early enhancer
    305..508     +  promoter       CMV promoter: human cytomegalovirus (CMV) immediate early promoter
    504..537     +  LTR            5' LTR (truncated) (fragment): truncated 5' long terminal repeat (LTR) from HIV-1
    553..571     +  promoter       T7 promoter: promoter for bacteriophage T7 RNA polymerase
    608..649     +  CDS            V5 tag: epitope tag from simian virus 5
    671..784     +  CDS            SBP: streptavidin-binding peptide selected from a peptide library; binds streptavidin with nanomolar affinity (Keefe et al., 2001)
    797..1681    +  CDS            Upf1 (fragment): RENT1_DROME - Experimental evidence at protein level: Swiss-Prot protein existence level 1. RNA-dependent helicase and ATPase required for nonsense- mediated decay (NMD) of mRNAs containing premature stop codons. Is recruited to mRNAs upon translation termination and undergoes a cycle of phosphorylation and dephosphorylation; its phosphorylation appears to be a key step in NMD. The formation of an Upf1-Upf2-Upf3 surveillance complex is believed to activate NMD (By similarity). From Drosophila melanogaster (Fruit fly).
   1679..2254    +  CDS            Upf1 (fragment): RENT1_DROME - Experimental evidence at protein level: Swiss-Prot protein existence level 1. RNA-dependent helicase and ATPase required for nonsense- mediated decay (NMD) of mRNAs containing premature stop codons. Is recruited to mRNAs upon translation termination and undergoes a cycle of phosphorylation and dephosphorylation; its phosphorylation appears to be a key step in NMD. The formation of an Upf1-Upf2-Upf3 surveillance complex is believed to activate NMD (By similarity). From Drosophila melanogaster (Fruit fly).
   2294..2330    +  misc_feature   MCS (fragment): multiple cloning site
   2347..2431    +  CDS            large T antigen (fragment): large T antigen from SV40 (simian virus 40)
   2454..2575    +  polyA_signal   SV40 poly(A) signal: SV40 polyadenylation signal
   2609..3037    -  rep_origin     f1 ori (sequence partly withheld): f1 bacteriophage origin of replication; arrow indicates direction of (+) strand synthesis
   3064..3168    +  promoter       AmpR promoter: bla
   3170..3527    +  promoter       SV40 promoter: SV40 enhancer and early promoter
   3562..4356    +  CDS            NeoR/KanR: aminoglycoside phosphotransferase from Tn5; aph(3')-II (or nptII); confers resistance to neomycin, kanamycin, and G418 (Geneticin®)
   4377..4529    +  CDS            ble (fragment): BLE_KLEPN - Experimental evidence at protein level: Swiss-Prot protein existence level 1. Binding protein with a strong affinity to the bleomycin family of antibiotics. Binds to CL990; an antimitotic-antibiotic compound. From Klebsiella pneumoniae.
   4588..4635    +  polyA_signal   HSV TK poly(A) signal: herpes simplex virus thymidine kinase polyadenylation signal (Cole and Stacy, 1985)
   4726..4742    -  polyA_signal   bGH poly(A) signal (fragment): bovine growth hormone polyadenylation signal
   4964..5552    +  rep_origin     ori: high-copy-number ColE1/pMB1/pBR322/pUC origin of replication
   5667..5726    +  enhancer       CMV enhancer (fragment): human cytomegalovirus immediate early enhancer
>Addgene plasmid #147195 | pT7-V5-SBP-C1-HsUpf1-del296-926_P | addgene full sequence | sequence record 430443 | Addgene NGS Result
CGTTACATAACTTACGGTAAATGGCCCGCCTGGCTGACCGCCCAACGACCCCCGCCCATTGACGTCAATA
ATGACGTATGTTCCCATAGTAACGCCAATAGGGACTTTCCATTGACGTCAATGGGTGGAGTATTTACGGT
AAACTGCCCACTTGGCAGTACATCAAGTGTATCATATGCCAAGTACGCCCCCTATTGACGTCAATGACGG
TAAATGGCCCGCCTGGCATTATGCCCAGTACATGACCTTATGGGACTTTCCTACTTGGCAGTACATCTAC
GTATTAGTCATCGCTATTACCATGGTGATGCGGTTTTGGCAGTACATCAATGGGCGTGGATAGCGGTTTG
ACTCACGGGGATTTCCAAGTCTCCACCCCATTGACGTCAATGGGAGTTTGTTTTGGCACCAAAATCAACG
GGACTTTCCAAAATGTCGTAACAACTCCGCCCCATTGACGCAAATGGGCGGTAGGCGTGTACGGTGGGAG
GTCTATATAAGCAGAGCTCTCTGGCTAACTAGAGAACCCACTGCTTACTGGCTTATCGAAATTAATACGA
CTCACTATAGGGAGACCCAAGCTCTAGCGCTACCGGTCGCCACCATGGGTAAGCCTATCCCTAACCCTCT
CCTCGGTCTCGATTCTACGCCCGGAAGCGGTAGCGGTACGATGGACGAGAAGACCACCGGCTGGGGGGGC
GGCCACGTGGTGGAGGGCCTGGCCGGCGAGCTGGAGCAGCTGCGGGCCAGGCTGGAGCACCACCCTCAGG
GCCAGCGGGAGCCCAGATCTCGAGCTATGAGCGTGGAGGCGTACGGGCCCAGCTCGCAGACTCTCACTTT
CCTGGACACGGAGGAGGCCGAGCTGCTTGGCGCCGACACACAGGGCTCCGAGTTCGAGTTCACCGACTTT
ACTCTTCCTAGCCAGACGCAGACGCCCCCCGGCGGCCCCGGCGGCCCGGGCGGTGGCGGCGCGGGAGGCC
CGGGCGGCGCGGGCGCGGGCTCTGCGGCGGGACAGCTCGACGCGCAGGTTGGGCCCGAAGGCATCCTGCA
GAACGGGGCTGTGGACGACAGTGTAGCCAAGACCAGCCAGTTGTTGGCTGAGTTGAACTTCGAGGAAGAT
GAAGAAGACACCTATTACACGAAGGACCTCCCCATACACGCCTGCAGTTACTGTGGAATACACGATCCTG
CCTGCGTGGTTTACTGTAATACCAGCAAGAAGTGGTTCTGCAACGGACGTGGAAATACTTCTGGCAGCCA
CATTGTAAATCACCTTGTGAGGGCAAAATGCAAAGGGGTGACCCTGCACAAGGACGGGCCCCTGGGGGAG
ACAGTCCTGGAGTGCTACAACTGCGGCTGTCGCAACGTCTTCCTCCTCGGCTTCATCCCGGCCAAAGCTG
ACTCAGTGGTGGTGCTGCTGTGCAGGCAGCCCTGTGCCAGCCAGAGCAGCCTCAAGGACATCAACTGGGA
CAGCTCGCAGTGGCAGCCGCTGATCCAGGACCGCTGCTTCCTGTCCTGGCTGGTCAAGATCCCCTCCGAG
CAGGAGCAGCTGCGGGCACGCCAGATCACGGCACAGCAGATCAACAAGCTGGAGGAGCTGTGGAAGGAAA
ACCCTTCTGCCACGCTGGAGGACCTGGAGAGGCCGGGGGTGGACGAGGAGCCGCAGCATGTCCTCCTGCG
GCCACGGAAGCTGGTCAACACTATCAACCCGGGAGCCCGCTTCATGACCACAGCCATGTATGATGCCCGG
GAGGCCATCATCCCAGGCTCCGTCTATGATCGGAGCAGCCAGGGCCGGCCTTCCAGCATGTACTTCCAGA
CCCATGACCAGATTGGCATGATCAGTGCCGGCCCTAGCCACGTGGCTGCCATGAACATTCCCATCCCCTT
CAACCTGGTCATGCCACCCATGCCACCGCCTGGCTATTTTGGACAAGCCAACGGGCCTGCTGCAGGGCGA
GGCACCCCGAAAGGCAAGACTGGTCGTGGGGGACGCCAGAAGAACCGCTTTGGGCTTCCTGGACCCAGCC
AGACTAACCTCCCCAACAGCCAAGCCAGCCAGGATGTGGCGTCACAGCCCTTCTCTCAGGGCGCCCTGAC
GCAGGGCTACATCTCCATGAGCCAGCCTTCCCAGATGAGCCAGCCCGGCCTCTCCCAGCCGGAGCTGTCC
CAGGACAGTTACCTTGGTGACGAGTTTAAATCACAAATCGACGTGGCGCTCTCACAGGACTCCACGTACC
AGGGAGAGCGGGCTTACCAGCATGGCGGGGTGATGGGGCTGTCCCAGTATTAAGAATTCTGCAGTCGACG
GTACCGCGGGCCCGGGATCCACCGGATCTAGATAACTGATCATAATCAGCCATACCACATTTGTAGAGGT
TTTACTTGCTTTAAAAAACCTCCCACACCTCCCCCTGAACCTGAAACATAAAATGAATGCAATTGTTGTT
GTTAACTTGTTTATTGCAGCTTATAATGGTTACAAATAAAGCAATAGCATCACAAATTTCACAAATAAAG
CATTTTTTTCACTGCATTCTAGTTGTGGTTTGTCCAAACTCATCAATGTATCTTAACGCGTAAATTGTAA
GCGTTAATATTTTGTTAAAATTCGCGTTAAATTTTTGTTAAATCAGCTCATTTTTTAACCAATAGGCCGA
AATCGGCAAAATCCCTTATAAATCAAAAGAATAGACCGAGATAGGGT
[37 nt withheld, positions 2708-2744]
AAAGAACGTGGACTCCAACGTCAAAGG
[49 nt withheld, positions 2772-2820]
T
[91 nt withheld, positions 2822-2912]
G
[124 nt withheld, positions 2914-3037]
CAGGTGGCACTTTTCGGGGAAATGTGCGCGGAACCCCTATTTGTTTATTTTTCTAAATACATTCAAATAT
GTATCCGCTCATGAGACAATAACCCTGATAAATGCTTCAATAATATTGAAAAAGGAAGAGTCCTGAGGCG
GAAAGAACCAGCTGTGGAATGTGTGTCAGTTAGGGTGTGGAAAGTCCCCAGGCTCCCCAGCAGGCAGAAG
TATGCAAAGCATGCATCTCAATTAGTCAGCAACCAGGTGTGGAAAGTCCCCAGGCTCCCCAGCAGGCAGA
AGTATGCAAAGCATGCATCTCAATTAGTCAGCAACCATAGTCCCGCCCCTAACTCCGCCCATCCCGCCCC
TAACTCCGCCCAGTTCCGCCCATTCTCCGCCCCATGGCTGACTAATTTTTTTTATTTATGCAGAGGCCGA
GGCCGCCTCGGCCTCTGAGCTATTCCAGAAGTAGTGAGGAGGCTTTTTTGGAGGCCTAGGCTTTTGCAAA
GATCGATCAAGAGACAGGATGAGGATCGTTTCGCATGATTGAACAAGATGGATTGCACGCAGGTTCTCCG
GCCGCTTGGGTGGAGAGGCTATTCGGCTATGACTGGGCACAACAGACAATCGGCTGCTCTGATGCCGCCG
TGTTCCGGCTGTCAGCGCAGGGGCGCCCGGTTCTTTTTGTCAAGACCGACCTGTCCGGTGCCCTGAATGA
ACTGCAAGACGAGGCAGCGCGGCTATCGTGGCTGGCCACGACGGGCGTTCCTTGCGCAGCTGTGCTCGAC
GTTGTCACTGAAGCGGGAAGGGACTGGCTGCTATTGGGCGAAGTGCCGGGGCAGGATCTCCTGTCATCTC
ACCTTGCTCCTGCCGAGAAAGTATCCATCATGGCTGATGCAATGCGGCGGCTGCATACGCTTGATCCGGC
TACCTGCCCATTCGACCACCAAGCGAAACATCGCATCGAGCGAGCACGTACTCGGATGGAAGCCGGTCTT
GTCGATCAGGATGATCTGGACGAAGAGCATCAGGGGCTCGCGCCAGCCGAACTGTTCGCCAGGCTCAAGG
CGAGCATGCCCGACGGCGAGGATCTCGTCGTGACCCATGGCGATGCCTGCTTGCCGAATATCATGGTGGA
AAATGGCCGCTTTTCTGGATTCATCGACTGTGGCCGGCTGGGTGTGGCGGACCGCTATCAGGACATAGCG
TTGGCTACCCGTGATATTGCTGAAGAGCTTGGCGGCGAATGGGCTGACCGCTTCCTCGTGCTTTACGGTA
TCGCCGCTCCCGATTCGCAGCGCATCGCCTTCTATCGCCTTCTTGACGAGTTCTTCTGAGCGGGACTCTG
GGGTTCGAAATGACCGACCAAGCGACGCCCAACCTGCCATCACGAGATTTCGATTCCACCGCCGCCTTCT
ATGAAAGGTTGGGCTTCGGAATCGTTTTCCGGGACGCCGGCTGGATGATCCTCCAGCGCGGGGATCTCAT
GCTGGAGTTCTTCGCCCACCCTAGGGGGAGGCTAACTGAAACACGGAAGGAGACAATACCGGAAGGAACC
CGCGCTATGACGGCAATAAAAAGACAGAATAAAACGCACGGTGTTGGGTCGTTTGTTCATAAACGCGGGG
TTCGGTCCCAGGGCTGGCACTCTGTCGATACCCCACCGAGACCCCATTGGGGCCAATACGCCCGCGTTTC
TTCCTTTTCCCCACCCCACCCCCCAAGTTCGGGTGAAGGCCCAGGGCTCGCAGCCAACGTCGGGGCGGCA
GGCCCTGCCATAGCCTCAGGTTACTCATATATACTTTAGATTGATTTAAAACTTCATTTTTAATTTAAAA
GGATCTAGGTGAAGATCCTTTTTGATAATCTCATGACCAAAATCCCTTAACGTGAGTTTTCGTTCCACTG
AGCGTCAGACCCCGTAGAAAAGATCAAAGGATCTTCTTGAGATCCTTTTTTTCTGCGCGTAATCTGCTGC
TTGCAAACAAAAAAACCACCGCTACCAGCGGTGGTTTGTTTGCCGGATCAAGAGCTACCAACTCTTTTTC
CGAAGGTAACTGGCTTCAGCAGAGCGCAGATACCAAATACTGTTCTTCTAGTGTAGCCGTAGTTAGGCCA
CCACTTCAAGAACTCTGTAGCACCGCCTACATACCTCGCTCTGCTAATCCTGTTACCAGTGGCTGCTGCC
AGTGGCGATAAGTCGTGTCTTACCGGGTTGGACTCAAGACGATAGTTACCGGATAAGGCGCAGCGGTCGG
GCTGAACGGGGGGTTCGTGCACACAGCCCAGCTTGGAGCGAACGACCTACACCGAACTGAGATACCTACA
GCGTGAGCTATGAGAAAGCGCCACGCTTCCCGAAGGGAGAAAGGCGGACAGGTATCCGGTAAGCGGCAGG
GTCGGAACAGGAGAGCGCACGAGGGAGCTTCCAGGGGGAAACGCCTGGTATCTTTATAGTCCTGTCGGGT
TTCGCCACCTCTGACTTGAGCGTCGATTTTTGTGATGCTCGTCAGGGGGGCGGAGCCTATGGAAAAACGC
CAGCAACGCGGCCTTTTTACGGTTCCTGGCCTTTTGCTGGCCTTTTGCTCACATGTTCTTTCCTGCGTTA
TCCCCTGATTCTGTGGATAACCGTATTACCGCCATGCATTAGTTATTAATAGTAATCAATTACGGGGTCA
TTAGTTCATAGCCCATATATGGAGTTCCG
